>Addgene plasmid #87584 | pBW808_pCAG-PV5-VloxP-loxN-F3-GFP-BGHpA | depositor full sequence | sequence record 173415 | pBW808_pCAG-PV5-VloxP-loxN-F3-GFP-BGHpA sequence 6068 bps
TTACCAATGCTTAATCAGTGAGGCACCTATCTCAGCGATCTGTCTATTTCGTTCATCCATAGTTGCCTGA
CTCCCCGTCGTGTAGATAACTACGATACGGGAGGGCTTACCATCTGGCCCCAGTGCTGCAATGATACCGC
GAGACCCACGCTCACCGGCTCCAGATTTATCAGCAATAAACCAGCCAGCCGGAAGGGCCGAGCGCAGAAG
TGGTCCTGCAACTTTATCCGCCTCCATCCAGTCTATTAATTGTTGCCGGGAAGCTAGAGTAAGTAGTTCG
CCAGTTAATAGTTTGCGCAACGTTGTTGCCATTGCTACAGGCATCGTGGTGTCACGCTCGTCGTTTGGTA
TGGCTTCATTCAGCTCCGGTTCCCAACGATCAAGGCGAGTTACATGATCCCCCATGTTGTGCAAAAAAGC
GGTTAGCTCCTTCGGTCCTCCGATCGTTGTCAGAAGTAAGTTGGCCGCAGTGTTATCACTCATGGTTATG
GCAGCACTGCATAATTCTCTTACTGTCATGCCATCCGTAAGATGCTTTTCTGTGACTGGTGAGTACTCAA
CCAAGTCATTCTGAGAATAGTGTATGCGGCGACCGAGTTGCTCTTGCCCGGCGTCAATACGGGATAATAC
CGCGCCACATAGCAGAACTTTAAAAGTGCTCATCATTGGAAAACGTTCTTCGGGGCGAAAACTCTCAAGG
ATCTTACCGCTGTTGAGATCCAGTTCGATGTAACCCACTCGTGCACCCAACTGATCTTCAGCATCTTTTA
CTTTCACCAGCGTTTCTGGGTGAGCAAAAACAGGAAGGCAAAATGCCGCAAAAAAGGGAATAAGGGCGAC
ACGGAAATGTTGAATACTCATACTCTTCCTTTTTCAATATTATTGAAGCATTTATCAGGGTTATTGTCTC
ATGAGCGGATACATATTTGAATGTATTTAGAAAAATAAACAAATAGGGGTTCCGCGCACATTTCCCCGAA
AAGTGCCACCTGGGTCGACATTGATTATTGACTAGTTATTAATAGTAATCAATTACGGGGTCATTAGTTC
ATAGCCCATATATGGAGTTCCGCGTTACATAACTTACGGTAAATGGCCCGCCTGGCTGACCGCCCAACGA
CCCCCGCCCATTGACGTCAATAATGACGTATGTTCCCATAGTAACGCCAATAGGGACTTTCCATTGACGT
CAATGGGTGGAGTATTTACGGTAAACTGCCCACTTGGCAGTACATCAAGTGTATCATATGCCAAGTACGC
CCCCTATTGACGTCAATGACGGTAAATGGCCCGCCTGGCATTATGCCCAGTACATGACCTTATGGGACTT
TCCTACTTGGCAGTACATCTACGTATTAGTCATCGCTATTACCATGGTCGAGGTGAGCCCCACGTTCTGC
TTCACTCTCCCCATCTCCCCCCCCTCCCCACCCCCAATTTTGTATTTATTTATTTTTTAATTATTTTGTG
CAGCGATGGGGGCGGGGGGGGGGGGGGCGCGCGCCAGGCGGGGCGGGGCGGGGCGAGGGGCGGGGCGGGG
CGAGGCGGAAAGGTGCGGCGGCAGCCAATCAGAGCGGCGCGCTCCGAAAGTTTCCTTTTATGGCGAGGCG
GCGGCGGCGGCGGCCCTATAAAAAGCGAAGCGCGCGGCGGGCGGGAGTCGCTGCGTTGCCTTCGCCCCGT
GCCCCGCTCCGCGCCGCCTCGCGCCGCCCGCCCCGGCTCTGACTGACCGCGTTACTCCCACAGGTGAGCG
GGCGGGACGGCCCTTCTCCTCCGGGCTGTAATTAGCGCTTGGTTTAATGACGGCTCGTTTCTTTTCTGTG
GCTGCGTGAAAGCCTTAAAGGGCTCCGGGAGGGCCCTTTGTGCGGGGGGGAGCGGCTCGGGGGGTGCGTG
CGTGTGTGTGTGCGTGGGGAGCGCCGCGTGCGGCTCCGCGCTGCCCGGCGGCTGTGAGCGCTGCGGGCGC
GGCGCGGGGCTTTGTGCGCTCCGCAGTGTGCGCGAGGGGAGCGCGGCCGGGGGCGGTGCCCCGCGGTGCG
GGGGGGGCTGCGAGGGGAACAAAGGCTGCGTGCGGGGTGTGTGCGTGGGGGGGTGAGCAGGGGGTGTGGG
CGCGGCGGTCGGGCTGTAACCCCCCCCTGCACCCCCCTCCCCGAGTTGCTGAGCACGGCCCGGCTTCGGG
TGCGGGGCTCCGTACGGGGCGTGGCGCGGGGCTCGCCGTGCCGGGCGGGGGGTGGCGGCAGGTGGGGGTG
CCGGGCGGGGCGGGGCCGCCTCGGGCCGGGGAGGGCTCGGGGGAGGGGCGCGGCGGCCCCCGGAGCGCCG
GCGGCTGTCGAGGCGCGGCGAGCCGCAGCCATTGCCTTTTATGGTAATCGTGCGAGAGGGCGCAGGGACT
TCCTTTGTCCCAAATCTGTGCGGAGCCGAAATCTGGGAGGCGCCGCCGCACCCCCTCTAGCGGGCGCGGG
GCGAAGCGGTGCGGCGCCGGCAGGAAGGAAATGGGCGGGGAGGGCCTTCGTGCGTCGCCGCGCCGCCGTC
CCCTTCTCCCTCTCCAGCCTCGGGGCTGTCCGCGGGGGGACGGCTGCCTTCGGGGGGGACGGGGCAGGGC
GGGGTTCGGCTTCTGGCGTGTGACCGGCGGCTCTAGAGCCTCTGCTAACCATGTTCATGCCTTCTTCTTT
TTCCTACAGCTCCTGGGCAACGTGCTGGTTATTGTGCTGTCTCATCATTTTGGCAAAGAATTGATTAATT
CGAGCGAAGGCGCGCCGAGCCAACTCCCTTTACAACCTCACTCAAGTCCGTTAGAGGCACGCGTTCAATT
TCTGAGAACTGTCATTCTCGGAAATTGAATAACTTCGTATAGTATACCTTATACGAAGTTATCGAAGTTC
CTATTCTTCAAATAGTATAGGAACTTCACCGGTGCCGCCACCATGGTGAGCAAGGGCGAGGAGCTGTTCA
CCGGGGTGGTGCCCATCCTGGTCGAGCTGGACGGCGACGTAAACGGCCACAAGTTCAGCGTGTCCGGCGA
GGGCGAGGGCGATGCCACCTACGGCAAGCTGACCCTGAAGTTCATCTGCACCACCGGCAAGCTGCCCGTG
CCCTGGCCCACCCTCGTGACCACCCTGACCTACGGCGTGCAGTGCTTCAGCCGCTACCCCGACCACATGA
AGCAGCACGACTTCTTCAAGTCCGCCATGCCCGAAGGCTACGTCCAGGAGCGCACCATCTTCTTCAAGGA
CGACGGCAACTACAAGACCCGCGCCGAGGTGAAGTTCGAGGGCGACACCCTGGTGAACCGCATCGAGCTG
AAGGGCATCGACTTCAAGGAGGACGGCAACATCCTGGGGCACAAGCTGGAGTACAACTACAACAGCCACA
ACGTCTATATCATGGCCGACAAGCAGAAGAACGGCATCAAGGTGAACTTCAAGATCCGCCACAACATCGA
GGACGGCAGCGTGCAGCTCGCCGACCACTACCAGCAGAACACCCCCATCGGCGACGGCCCCGTGCTGCTG
CCCGACAACCACTACCTGAGCACCCAGTCCGCCCTGAGCAAAGACCCCAACGAGAAGCGCGATCACATGG
TCCTGCTGGAGTTCGTGACCGCCGCCGGGATCACTCTCGGCATGGACGAGCTGTACAAGTAACTGTGCCT
TCTAGTTGCCAGCCATCTGTTGTTTGCCCCTCCCCCGTGCCTTCCTTGACCCTGGAAGGTGCCACTCCCA
CTGTCCTTTCCTAATAAAATGAGGAAATTGCATCGCATTGTCTGAGTAGGTGTCATTCTATTCTGGGGGG
TGGGGTGGGGCAGGACAGCAAGGGGGAGGATTGGGAAGACAATAGCAGGCATGCTGGGGATGCGGTGGGC
TCTATGGCTTCTGAGGCGGAAAGAACCAGCTGGGGCTCTAGGGGGTATCCCCACGCGCCCTGTAGCGGAA
TTCGGTACCCTCGTTCGCTGCCACCTAAGAATACTCTACGGTCACATACGCGGCCGCCCAGGATACATAG
ATTACCACAACTCCGAGCCCTTCCACCGCTAGCGCACTCCTCAGGTGCAGGCTGCCTATCAGAAGGTGGT
GGCTGGTGTGGCCAATGCCCTGGCTCACAAATACCACTGAGATCTTTTTCCCTCTGCCAAAAATTATGGG
GACATCATGAAGCCCCTTGAGCATCTGACTTCTGGCTAATAAAGGAAATTTATTTTCATTGCAATAGTGT
GTTGGAATTTTTTGTGTCTCTCACTCGGAAGGACATATGGGAGGGCAAATCATTTAAAACATCAGAATGA
GTATTTGGTTTAGAGTTTGGCAACATATGCCCATATGCTGGCTGCCATGAACAAAGGTTGGCTATAAAGA
GGTCATCAGTATATGAAACAGCCCCCTGCTGTCCATTCCTTATTCCATAGAAAAGCCTTGACTTGAGGTT
AGATTTTTTTTATATTTTGTTTTGTGTTATTTTTTTCTTTAACATCCCTAAAATTTTCCTTACATGTTTT
ACTAGCCAGATTTTTCCTCCTCTCCTGACTACTCCCAGTCATAGCTGTCCCTCTTCTCTTATGGAGATCC
CTCGACCTGCAGCCCAAGCTTGGCGTAATCATGGTCATAGCTGTTTCCTGTGTGAAATTGTTATCCGCTC
ACAATTCCACACAACATACGAGCCGGAAGCATAAAGTGTAAAGCCTGGGGTGCCTAATGAGTGAGCTAAC
TCACATTAATTGCGTTGCGCTCACTGCCCGCTTTCCAGTCGGGAAACCTGTCGTGCCAGCGGATCCGCAT
CTCAATTAGTCAGCAACCATAGTCCCGCCCCTAACTCCGCCCAGTTCCGCCCATTCTCCGCCCCATGGCT
GACTAATTTTTTTTATTTATGCAGAGGCCGAGGCCGCCTCGGCCTCTGAGCTATTCCAGAAGTAGTGAGG
AGGCTTTTTTGGAGGCCTAGGCTTTTGCAAAAAGCTAACTTGTTTATTGCAGCTTATAATGGTTACAAAT
AAAGCAATAGCATCACAAATTTCACAAATAAAGCATTTTTTTCACTGCATTCTAGTTGTGGTTTGTCCAA
ACTCATCAATGTATCTTATCATGTCTGGATCCGCTGCATTAATGAATCGGCCAACGCGCGGGGAGAGGCG
GTTTGCGTATTGGGCGCTCTTCCGCTTCCTCGCTCACTGACTCGCTGCGCTCGGTCGTTCGGCTGCGGCG
AGCGGTATCAGCTCACTCAAAGGCGGTAATACGGTTATCCACAGAATCAGGGGATAACGCAGGAAAGAAC
ATGTGAGCAAAAGGCCAGCAAAAGGCCAGGAACCGTAAAAAGGCCGCGTTGCTGGCGTTTTTCCATAGGC
TCCGCCCCCCTGACGAGCATCACAAAAATCGACGCTCAAGTCAGAGGTGGCGAAACCCGACAGGACTATA
AAGATACCAGGCGTTTCCCCCTGGAAGCTCCCTCGTGCGCTCTCCTGTTCCGACCCTGCCGCTTACCGGA
TACCTGTCCGCCTTTCTCCCTTCGGGAAGCGTGGCGCTTTCTCATAGCTCACGCTGTAGGTATCTCAGTT
CGGTGTAGGTCGTTCGCTCCAAGCTGGGCTGTGTGCACGAACCCCCCGTTCAGCCCGACCGCTGCGCCTT
ATCCGGTAACTATCGTCTTGAGTCCAACCCGGTAAGACACGACTTATCGCCACTGGCAGCAGCCACTGGT
AACAGGATTAGCAGAGCGAGGTATGTAGGCGGTGCTACAGAGTTCTTGAAGTGGTGGCCTAACTACGGCT
ACACTAGAAGAACAGTATTTGGTATCTGCGCTCTGCTGAAGCCAGTTACCTTCGGAAAAAGAGTTGGTAG
CTCTTGATCCGGCAAACAAACCACCGCTGGTAGCGGTGGTTTTTTTGTTTGCAAGCAGCAGATTACGCGC
AGAAAAAAAGGATCTCAAGAAGATCCTTTGATCTTTTCTACGGGGTCTGACGCTCAGTGGAACGAAAACT
CACGTTAAGGGATTTTGGTCATGAGATTATCAAAAAGGATCTTCACCTAGATCCTTTTAAATTAAAAATG
AAGTTTTAAATCAATCTAAAGTATATATGAGTAAACTTGGTCTGACAG
Features (pLannotate 1.2.2; 20 found; start..end, strand, type, name):
      1..861     -  CDS            AmpR: β-lactamase; bla; confers resistance to ampicillin, carbenicillin, and related antibiotics
    862..966     -  promoter       AmpR promoter: bla
    997..1376    +  enhancer       CMV enhancer: human cytomegalovirus immediate early enhancer
   1378..1653    +  promoter       chicken β-actin promoter: No description available
   1654..2669    +  intron         chimeric intron: chimera between introns from chicken β-actin and rabbit β-globin
   2829..2862    +  protein_bind   loxN: Cre-mediated recombination occurs in the 8-bp core sequence (GTATACCT). loxN sites are compatible with each other, but incompatible with loxP or lox2272 sites. Cre recombinase
   2913..3632    +  CDS            EGFP: the original enhanced GFP (Yang et al., 1996) mammalian codon-optimized
   3633..3857    +  polyA_signal   bGH poly(A) signal: bovine growth hormone polyadenylation signal
   3861..3882    +  promoter       SV40 promoter (fragment): SV40 enhancer and early promoter
   4026..4097    +  CDS            HBB (fragment): HBB_PONPY - Experimental evidence at transcript level: Swiss-Prot protein existence level 2. Involved in oxygen transport from the lung to the various peripheral tissues. From Pongo pygmaeus (Bornean orangutan).
   4168..4223    +  polyA_signal   β-globin poly(A) signal: rabbit β-globin polyadenylation signal (Gil and Proudfoot, 1987)
   4608..4624    -  protein_bind   lac operator: The lac repressor binds to the lac operator to inhibit transcription in E. coli. This inhibition can be relieved by adding lactose or isopropyl-β-D-thiogalactopyranoside (IPTG). lac repressor encoded by lacI
   4632..4662    -  promoter       lac promoter: promoter for the E. coli lac operon
   4677..4698    -  protein_bind   CAP binding site: CAP binding activates transcription in the presence of cAMP. E. coli catabolite activator protein
   4711..4750    -  CDS            lacI (fragment): lac repressor; lacI; The lac repressor binds to the lac operator to inhibit transcription in E. coli. This inhibition can be relieved by adding lactose or isopropyl-β-D-thiogalactopyranoside (IPTG).
   4757..4779    +  promoter       SV40 promoter (fragment): SV40 enhancer and early promoter
   4783..4917    +  rep_origin     SV40 ori: SV40 origin of replication
   4937..5071    +  polyA_signal   SV40 poly(A) signal: SV40 polyadenylation signal
   5073..5127    -  CDS            lacI (fragment): lac repressor; lacI; The lac repressor binds to the lac operator to inhibit transcription in E. coli. This inhibition can be relieved by adding lactose or isopropyl-β-D-thiogalactopyranoside (IPTG).
   5310..5898    -  rep_origin     ori: high-copy-number ColE1/pMB1/pBR322/pUC origin of replication
