[The description below was written by a language model from this plasmid's Addgene catalogue record and pLannotate feature annotations shown in this document.]
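Description:
pBW808_pCAG-PV5-VloxP-loxN-F3-GFP-BGHpA is a 6,068 bp mammalian expression plasmid built on the pCAGGS backbone. It was made as one component ("PV5") of a recombinase-based genetic logic circuit, specifically a three-input, two-output full adder for mammalian cells. It is propagated in E. coli through a high-copy ColE1/pUC-type origin and selected with ampicillin via the β-lactamase gene. The backbone also carries remnants typical of pCAGGS: a rabbit β-globin polyadenylation region, lac promoter/operator fragments, and an SV40 origin and poly(A) signal. The SV40 origin can support episomal replication in cells that express large T antigen.

The payload is driven by the CAG promoter, made up of the CMV immediate-early enhancer, the chicken β-actin promoter and a chimeric β-actin/β-globin intron, which gives strong constitutive transcription in most mammalian cell types. Downstream lies a short region of recombinase target sites, followed by a mammalian codon-optimized EGFP coding sequence and the bovine growth hormone poly(A) signal. The plasmid name lists VloxP, loxN and F3 sites in this region, which are normally recognised by VCre, Cre and Flp respectively. The automated annotation detected only the loxN site, so the positions and orientations of the other sites cannot be confirmed from the feature table. "PV5" is not defined in the record beyond its role in the adder.

No stop cassette or intervening gene is annotated between the promoter and EGFP. The arrangement may represent a recombined or reference configuration of the circuit with single residual sites, but the record does not say so. It serves as a transfected fluorescent-output construct in synthetic biology experiments on recombinase-based Boolean logic.
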