Addgene plasmid #87584: pBW808_pCAG-PV5-VloxP-loxN-F3-GFP-BGHpA
Purpose: PV5 for 3-input, 2-output Full Adder
Depositing lab: Wilson Wong. Depositing organization: Boston University Main Campus. Publication: Large-scale design of robust genetic circuits with multiple inputs and outputs for mammalian cells. Weinberg BH, Pham NT, Caraballo LD, Lozanoski T, Engel A, Bhatia S, Wong WW. Nat Biotechnol. 2017 Mar 27. doi: 10.1038/nbt.3805. PubMed 28346402.
Backbone
  Vector backbone: pCAGGS
  Vector type: Mammalian Expression, Cre/Lox, Synthetic Biology
Growth in bacteria
  Bacterial resistance: Ampicillin, 100 μg/mL
  Growth temperature: 37°C
  Growth strain: NEB Stable
  Copy number: High Copy
Gene/Insert
  Gene/Insert name: EGFP
  Species: Synthetic
Terms and licenses: Academic/Nonprofit Terms; Industry Terms: Not Available to Industry
How to cite: pBW808_pCAG-PV5-VloxP-loxN-F3-GFP-BGHpA was a gift from Wilson Wong (Addgene plasmid # 87584 ; http://n2t.net/addgene:87584 ; RRID:Addgene_87584)
