>Addgene plasmid #87584 | pBW808_pCAG-PV5-VloxP-loxN-F3-GFP-BGHpA | addgene partial sequence | sequence record 176806 | Addgene Partial NGS Result
TGCACCCCCCTCCCCGAGTTGCTGAGCACGGCCCGGCTTCGGGTGCGGGGCTCCGTACGGGGCGTGGCGC
GGGGCTCGCCGTGCCGGGCGGGGGGTGGCGGCAGGTGGGGGTGCCGGGCGGGGCGGGGCCGCCTCGGGCC
GGGGAGGGCTCGGGGGAGGGGCGCGGCGGCCCCCGGAGCGCCGGCGGCTGTCGAGGCGCGGCGAGCCGCA
GCCATTGCCTTTTATGGTAATCGTGCGAGAGGGCGCAGGGACTTCCTTTGTCCCAAATCTGTGCGGAGCC
GAAATCTGGGAGGCGCCGCCGCACCCCCTCTAGCGGGCGCGGGGCGAAGCGGTGCGGCGCCGGCAGGAAG
GAAATGGGCGGGGAGGGCCTTCGTGCGTCGCCGCGCCGCCGTCCCCTTCTCCCTCTCCAGCCTCGGGGCT
GTCCGCGGGGGGACGGCTGCCTTCGGGGGGGACGGGGCAGGGCGGGGTTCGGCTTCTGGCGTGTGACCGG
CGGCTCTAGAGCCTCTGCTAACCATGTTCATGCCTTCTTCTTTTTCCTACAGCTCCTGGGCAACGTGCTG
GTTATTGTGCTGTCTCATCATTTTGGCAAAGAATTGATTAATTCGAGCGAAGGCGCGCCGAGCCAACTCC
CTTTACAACCTCACTCAAGTCCGTTAGAGGCACGCGTTCAATTTCTGAGAACTGTCATTCTCGGAAATTG
AATAACTTCGTATAGTATACCTTATACGAAGTTATCGAAGTTCCTATTCTTCAAATAGTATAGGAACTTC
ACCGGTGCCGCCACCATGGTGAGCAAGGGCGAGGAGCTGTTCACCGGGGTGGTGCCCATCCTGGTCGAGC
TGGACGGCGACGTAAACGGCCACAAGTTCAGCGTGTCCGGCGAGGGCGAGGGCGATGCCACCTACGGCAA
GCTGACCCTGAAGTTCATCTGCACCACCGGCAAGCTGCCCGTGCCCTGGCCCACCCTCGTGACCACCCTG
ACCTACGGCGTGCAGTGCTTCAGCCGCTACCCCGACCACATGAAGCAGCACGACTTCTTCAAGTCCGCCA
TGCCCGAAGGCTACGTCCAGGAGCGCACCATCTTCTTCAAGGACGACGGCAACTACAAGACCCGCGCCGA
GGTGAAGTTCGAGGGCGACACCCTGGTGAACCGCATCGAGCTGAAGGGCATCGACTTCAAGGAGGACGGC
AACATCCTGGGGCACAAGCTGGAGTACAACTACAACAGCCACAACGTCTATATCATGGCCGACAAGCAGA
AGAACGGCATCAAGGTGAACTTCAAGATCCGCCACAACATCGAGGACGGCAGCGTGCAGCTCGCCGACCA
CTACCAGCAGAACACCCCCATCGGCGACGGCCCCGTGCTGCTGCCCGACAACCACTACCTGAGCACCCAG
TCCGCCCTGAGCAAAGACCCCAACGAGAAGCGCGATCACATGGTCCTGCTGGAGTTCGTGACCGCCGCCG
GGATCACTCTCGGCATGGACGAGCTGTACAAGTAACTGTGCCTTCTAGTTGCCAGCCATCTGTTGTTTGC
CCCTCCCCCGTGCCTTCCTTGACCCTGGAAGGTGCCACTCCCACTGTCCTTTCCTAATAAAATGAGGAAA
TTGCATCGCATTGTCTGAGTAGGTGTCATTCTATTCTGGGGGGTGGGGTGGGGCAGGACAGCAAGGGGGA
GGATTGGGAAGACAATAGCAGGCATGCTGGGGATGCGGTGGGCTCTATGGCTTCTGAGGCGGAAAGAACC
AGCTGGGGCTCTAGGGGGTATCCCCACGCGCCCTGTAGCGGAATTCGGTACCCTCGTTCGCTGCCACCTA
AGAATACTCTACGGTCACATACGCGGCCGCCCAGGATACATAGATTACCACAACTCCGAGCCCTTCCACC
GCTAGCGCACTCCTCAGGTGCAGGCTGCCTATCAGAAGGTGGTGGCTGGTGTGGCCAATGCCCTGGCTCA
CAAATACCACTGAGATCTTTTTCCCTCTGCCAAAAATTATGGGGACATCATGAAGCCCCTTGAGCATCTG
ACTTCTGGCTAATAAAGGAAATTTATTTTCATTGCAATAGTGTGTTGGAATTTTTTGTGTCTCTCACTCG
GAAGGACATATGGGAGGGCAAATCATTTAAAACATCAGAATGAGTATTTGGTTTAGAGTTTGGCAACATA
TGCCCATATGCTGGCTGCCATGAACAAAGGTTGGCTATAAAGAGGTCATCAGTATATGAAACAGCCCCCT
GCTGTCCATTCCTTATTCCATAGAAAAGCCTTGACTTGAGGTTAGATTTTTTTTATATTTTGTTTTGTGT
TATTTTTTTCTTTAACATCCCTAAAATTTTCCTTACATGTTTTACTAGCCAGATTTTTCCTCCTCTCCTG
ACTACTCCCAGTCATAGCTGTCCCTCTTCTCTTATGGAGATCCCTCGACCTGCAGCCCAAGCTTGGCGTA
ATCATGGTCATAGCTGTTTCCTGTGTGAAATTGTTATCCGCTCACAATTCCACACAACATACGAGCCGGA
AGCATAAAGTGTAAAGCCTGGGGTGCCTAATGAGTGAGCTAACTCACATTAATTGCGTTGCGCTCACTGC
CCGCTTTCCAGTCGGGAAACCTGTCGTGCCAGCGGATCCGCATCTCAATTAGTCAGCAACCATAGTCCCG
CCCCTAACTCCGCCCAGTTCCGCCCATTCTCCGCCCCATGGCTGACTAATTTTTTTTATTTATGCAGAGG
CCGAGGCCGCCTCGGCCTCTGAGCTATTCCAGAAGTAGTGAGGAGGCTTTTTTGGAGGCCTAGGCTTTTG
CAAAAAGCTAACTTGTTTATTGCAGCTTATAATGGTTACAAATAAAGCAATAGCATCACAAATTTCACAA
ATAAAGCATTTTTTTCACTGCATTCTAGTTGTGGTTTGTCCAAACTCATCAATGTATCTTATCATGTCTG
GATCCGCTGCATTAATGAATCGGCCAACGCGCGGGGAGAGGCGGTTTGCGTATTGGGCGCTCTTCCGCTT
CCTCGCTCACTGACTCGCTGCGCTCGGTCGTTCGGCTGCGGCGAGCGGTATCAGCTCACTCAAAGGCGGT
AATACGGTTATCCACAGAATCAGGGGATAACGCAGGAAAGAACATGTGAGCAAAAGGCCAGCAAAAGGCC
AGGAACCGTAAAAAGGCCGCGTTGCTGGCGTTTTTCCATAGGCTCCGCCCCCCTGACGAGCATCACAAAA
ATCGACGCTCAAGTCAGAGGTGGCGAAACCCGACAGGACTATAAAGATACCAGGCGTTTCCCCCTGGAAG
CTCCCTCGTGCGCTCTCCTGTTCCGACCCTGCCGCTTACCGGATACCTGTCCGCCTTTCTCCCTTCGGGA
AGCGTGGCGCTTTCTCATAGCTCACGCTGTAGGTATCTCAGTTCGGTGTAGGTCGTTCGCTCCAAGCTGG
GCTGTGTGCACGAACCCCCCGTTCAGCCCGACCGCTGCGCCTTATCCGGTAACTATCGTCTTGAGTCCAA
CCCGGTAAGACACGACTTATCGCCACTGGCAGCAGCCACTGGTAACAGGATTAGCAGAGCGAGGTATGTA
GGCGGTGCTACAGAGTTCTTGAAGTGGTGGCCTAACTACGGCTACACTAGAAGAACAGTATTTGGTATCT
GCGCTCTGCTGAAGCCAGTTACCTTCGGAAAAAGAGTTGGTAGCTCTTGATCCGGCAAACAAACCACCGC
TGGTAGCGGTGGTTTTTTTGTTTGCAAGCAGCAGATTACGCGCAGAAAAAAAGGATCTCAAGAAGATCCT
TTGATCTTTTCTACGGGGTCTGACGCTCAGTGGAACGAAAACTCACGTTAAGGGATTTTGGTCATGAGAT
TATCAAAAAGGATCTTCACCTAGATCCTTTTAAATTAAAAATGAAGTTTTAAATCAATCTAAAGTATATA
TGAGTAAACTTGGTCTGACAGTTACCAATGCTTAATCAGTGAGGCACCTATCTCAGCGATCTGTCTATTT
CGTTCATCCATAGTTGCCTGACTCCCCGTCGTGTAGATAACTACGATACGGGAGGGCTTACCATCTGGCC
CCAGTGCTGCAATGATACCGCGAGACCCACGCTCACCGGCTCCAGATTTATCAGCAATAAACCAGCCAGC
CGGAAGGGCCGAGCGCAGAAGTGGTCCTGCAACTTTATCCGCCTCCATCCAGTCTATTAATTGTTGCCGG
GAAGCTAGAGTAAGTAGTTCGCCAGTTAATAGTTTGCGCAACGTTGTTGCCATTGCTACAGGCATCGTGG
TGTCACGCTCGTCGTTTGGTATGGCTTCATTCAGCTCCGGTTCCCAACGATCAAGGCGAGTTACATGATC
CCCCATGTTGTGCAAAAAAGCGGTTAGCTCCTTCGGTCCTCCGATCGTTGTCAGAAGTAAGTTGGCCGCA
GTGTTATCACTCATGGTTATGGCAGCACTGCATAATTCTCTTACTGTCATGCCATCCGTAAGATGCTTTT
CTGTGACTGGTGAGTACTCAACCAAGTCATTCTGAGAATAGTGTATGCGGCGACCGAGTTGCTCTTGCCC
GGCGTCAATACGGGATAATACCGCGCCACATAGCAGAACTTTAAAAGTGCTCATCATTGGAAAACGTTCT
TCGGGGCGAAAACTCTCAAGGATCTTACCGCTGTTGAGATCCAGTTCGATGTAACCCACTCGTGCACCCA
ACTGATCTTCAGCATCTTTTACTTTCACCAGCGTTTCTGGGTGAGCAAAAACAGGAAGGCAAAATGCCGC
AAAAAAGGGAATAAGGGCGACACGGAAATGTTGAATACTCATACTCTTCCTTTTTCAATATTATTGAAGC
ATTTATCAGGGTTATTGTCTCATGAGCGGATACATATTTGAATGTATTTAGAAAAATAAACAAATAGGGG
TTCCGCGCACATTTCCCCGAAAAGTGCCACCTGGGTCGACATTGATTATTGACTAGTTATTAATAGTAAT
CAATTACGGGGTCATTAGTTCATAGCCCATATATGGAGTTCCGCGTTACATAACTTACGGTAAATGGCCC
GCCTGGCTGACCGCCCAACGACCCCCGCCCATTGACGTCAATAATGACGTATGTTCCCATAGTAACGCCA
ATAGGGACTTTCCATTGACGTCAATGGGTGGAGTATTTACGGTAAACTGCCCACTTGGCAGTACATCAAG
TGTATCATATGCCAAGTACGCCCCCTATTGACGTCAATGACGGTAAATGGCCCGCCTGGCATTATGCCCA
GTACATGACCTTATGGGACTTTCCTACTTGGCAGTACATCTACGTATTAGTCATCGCTATTACCATGGTC
GAGGTGAGCCCCACGTTCTGCTTCACTCTCCCCATCTCCCCCCCCTCCCCACCCCCAATTTTGTATTTAT
TTATTTTTTAATTATTTTGTGCAGCGATGGGGGCGGGGGGGGGG
